Addgene plasmid #175445: pExpreS2-1-CR-PA
Purpose: (Empty Backbone) HiFi-compatible destination vector for secreted overexpression of thrombin-cleavable, C-terminal Protein A tagged proteins with ExpreS2 Platform
Depositing lab: Wyatt Yue. Depositing organization: University of Oxford. Publication: FAS2FURIOUS: Moderate-Throughput Secreted Expression of Difficult Recombinant Proteins in Drosophila S2 Cells. Coker JA, Katis VL, Fairhead M, Schwenzer A, Clemmensen SB, Frandsen BU, de Jongh WA, Gileadi O, Burgess-Brown NA, Marsden BD, Midwood KS, Yue WW. Front Bioeng Biotechnol. 2022 May 5;10:871933. doi: 10.3389/fbioe.2022.871933. eCollection 2022. PubMed 35600892.
Backbone
  Vector backbone: pExpreS2-1
  Backbone manufacturer: ExpreS2ion Biotechnologies
  Backbone size (bp): 3030
  Modifications to backbone: Added HiFi-compatible MCS which introduces an N-terminal BiP secretion peptide and a C-terminal, thrombin-cleavable Protein A tag
  Vector type: Insect Expression
  Promoter: Fused Actin-HSP70
  Selectable markers: Zeocin
  Tag / fusion protein: BiP Secretion Peptide (N terminal on insert); Thrombin-Protein A (C terminal on insert)
Growth in bacteria
  Bacterial resistance: Bleocin (Zeocin), 50 μg/mL
  Growth temperature: 37°C
  Growth strain: DH5alpha
  Copy number: High Copy
Gene/Insert
  Cloning method: Gibson Cloning
  Sequencing primers: 5′ ACAAGACAGGTTTAAGGAGAC; 3′ GCGCTTGAAAGGAGTGTGTA
Terms and licenses: Academic/Nonprofit Terms; Industry Terms: Not Available to Industry
Depositor comments: This plasmid is designed for use with the ExpreS2 Platform from ExpreS2ion Biotechnologies. It is intended to be used with the ExpreS2ion cells and media which can be obtained directly from the ExpreS2ion website.
How to cite: pExpreS2-1-CR-PA was a gift from Wyatt Yue (Addgene plasmid # 175445 ; http://n2t.net/addgene:175445 ; RRID:Addgene_175445)
