[The description below was written by a language model from this plasmid's Addgene catalogue record and pLannotate feature annotations shown in this document.]
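Description:
pExpreS2-1-CR-PA is an empty insect-cell expression backbone derived from the commercial pExpreS2-1 vector. It serves as a destination vector for secreted overexpression of recombinant proteins in Drosophila S2 cells using the ExpreS2 platform. It is a compact plasmid of about 3.1 kb that replicates in E. coli at high copy from a ColE1/pUC-type origin. A single bleomycin-binding protein gene (ble, from Streptoalloteichus hindustanus) confers Zeocin resistance and is listed as the selectable marker in both bacteria and insect cells. The annotated features upstream of ble are a short Ac5 promoter fragment and a T7 promoter, and an SV40 polyadenylation signal lies downstream.

The expression cassette is driven by a fused promoter made of Drosophila actin 5C and hsp70 fragments. A chimeric intron follows the promoter, and such introns are commonly included to improve transcript processing. The open reading frame begins with the Drosophila BiP signal sequence, which directs the product into the secretory pathway. It continues into a fragment of Staphylococcus aureus Protein A, whose immunoglobulin-binding domains allow capture on IgG-based affinity resins. The cassette ends with the OpIE-2 baculoviral polyadenylation signal. Short gypsy insulator fragments are annotated upstream of the promoter.

According to the record, the added cloning site is compatible with HiFi/Gibson assembly. A gene of interest is inserted between the BiP peptide and the tag, giving a secreted protein with a C-terminal Protein A tag that can be removed with thrombin. The thrombin site itself is not separately annotated in the feature table. The vector was developed for moderate-throughput secreted expression of difficult recombinant proteins.
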