Features (pLannotate 1.2.2; 14 found; start..end, strand, type, name):
     76..197     +  polyA_signal   SV40 poly(A) signal: SV40 polyadenylation signal
    207..223     +  protein_bind   gypsy insulator (fragment): chromatin insulator from Drosophila Su(Hw), CP190, and Mod(mdg4)67.2
    239..270     +  polyA_signal   SV40 poly(A) signal (fragment): SV40 polyadenylation signal
    272..288     +  protein_bind   gypsy insulator (fragment): chromatin insulator from Drosophila Su(Hw), CP190, and Mod(mdg4)67.2
    303..745     +  promoter       Ac5 promoter (fragment): Drosophila melanogaster actin 5C promoter
    761..888     +  promoter       hsp70 promoter (fragment): Drosophila melanogaster hsp70Bb promoter
    910..1042    +  intron         chimeric intron: chimera between introns from human β-globin and immunoglobulin heavy chain genes
   1065..1118    +  sig_peptide    BiP signal sequence: Drosophila BiP signal sequence
   1068..1511    +  CDS            spa (fragment): SPA_STAAM - Experimental evidence at protein level: Swiss-Prot protein existence level 1. Plays a role in the inhibition of the host innate and adaptive immune responses. Possesses five immunoglobulin-binding domains that capture both the fragment crystallizable region (Fc region) and the Fab region (part of Ig that identifies antigen) of immunoglobulins (By similarity). In turn, Staphylococcus aureus is protected from phagocytic killing via inhibition of Ig Fc region. In addition, the host elicited B-cell response is prevented due to a decrease of antibody-secreting cell proliferation that en
   1583..1712    +  polyA_signal   OpIE-2 poly(A) signal: immediate-early gene 2 from the Orgyia pseudotsugata multicapsid nucleopolyhedrovirus; baculovirus polyadenylation signal
   1847..2435    -  rep_origin     ori: high-copy-number ColE1/pMB1/pBR322/pUC origin of replication
   2508..2600    +  promoter       Ac5 promoter (fragment): Drosophila melanogaster actin 5c promoter
   2692..2710    +  promoter       T7 promoter: promoter for bacteriophage T7 RNA polymerase
   2720..9       +  CDS            ble (across the origin): BLE_STRHI - Experimental evidence at protein level: Swiss-Prot protein existence level 1. Binding protein with a strong affinity to the bleomycin family of antibiotics. From Streptoalloteichus hindustanus.
>Addgene plasmid #175445 | pExpreS2-1-CR-PA | addgene full sequence | sequence record 358137 | Addgene NGS Result
GAGCAGGACTGACCGACGCCGACCAACACCGCCGGTCCGACGGCGGCCCACGGGTCCCAGGGGGGTCGAC
CTCGAAACTTGTTTATTGCAGCTTATAATGGTTACAAATAAAGCAATAGCATCACAAATTTCACAAATAA
AGCATTTTTTTCACTGCATTCTAGTTGTGGTTTGTCCAAACTCATCAATGTATCTTATCATGTCTTCACG
TAATAAGTGTGCGGCTAGCAGTCAACTAGTCCAAACTCATCAATGTATCTTATCATGTCTTCACGTAATA
AGTGTGCGGCTAGCAGTCAACTACTAGTGAATGCCCTACTAGAAGATGTGTGTTGCACAAAATGTCCCTG
GAATAACCAATTTGAAGTGCAGATAGCAGTAAACGTAAGCTAATATGAATATTATTTAACTGTAATGTTT
TAATATCGCTGGACATTACTAATAAACCCACTATAAACACATGTACATATGTATGTTTTGGCATACAATG
AGTAGTTGGGGAAAAAATGTGTAAAAGCACCGTGACCATCACAGCATAAAGATAACCAGCTGAAGTATCG
AATATGAGTAACCCCCAAATTGAATCACATGCCGCAACTGATAGGACCCATGGAAGTACACTCTTCATGG
CGATATACAAGACACACACAAGCACGAACACCCAGTTGCGGAGGAAATTCTCCGTAAATGAAAACCCAAT
CGGCGAACAATTCATACCCATATATGGTAAAAGTTTTGAACGCGAGCGAACTTAAGAGCGCCGGAGTATA
AATAGAGGCGCTTCGTCTACGGAGCGACAATTCAATTCAAACAAGCAAAGTGAACACGTCGCTAAGCGAA
AGCTAAGCAAATAAACAAGCGCAGCTGAACAAGCTAAACAATCTGCAGAAGCTTGGTACCCTCGAGCTCG
TAAGTATCAAGGTTACAAGACAGGTTTAAGGAGACCAATAGAAACTGGGCTTGTCGAGACAGAGAAGACT
CTTGCGTTTCTGATAGGCACCTATTGGTCTTACTGACATCCACTTTGCCTTTCTCTCCACAGGAATTCTG
GATCCGATCTCAATATGAAGTTATGCATATTACTGGCCGTCGTGGCCTTTGTTGGCCTCTCGCTCGGGAG
ATCTCTGGTGCCACGCGGATCGGCCGCCCAGCATGACGAGGCCGTGGATAACAAGTTCAATAAGGAGCAG
CAGAACGCCTTCTACGAGATCCTGCACCTGCCCAACCTGAATGAGGAGCAGCGCAATGCCTTCATTCAGA
GCCTGAAGGACGATCCATCCCAGTCGGCCAACCTGCTGGCCGAGGCCAAGAAGCTGAATGACGCCCAGGC
CCCGAAGGTGGACAACAAGTTTAATAAGGAGCAGCAGAATGCCTTTTATGAGATCCTGCATCTGCCAAAT
CTGAACGAGGAGCAGCGCAACGCCTTTATCCAGTCCCTGAAGGATGATCCAAGCCAGTCCGCCAATTTAT
TAGCTGAAGCCAAGAAGCTGAACGATGCCCAGGCCCCCAAGGTGGATGCCAACTCCTCGAGCGTGCCATA
AACCGGTCATATGCGGCCGCGGATCGATCGATATCTGACTAAATCTTAGTTTGTATTGTCATGTTTTAAT
ACAATATGTTATGTTTAAATATGTTTTTAATAAATTTTATAAAATAATTTCAACTTTTATTGTAACAACA
TTGTCCATTTACACACTCCTTTCAAGCGCGTGGGACTCGATGCTCGGCGCCACTCAAAGGCGGTAATACG
GTTATCCACAGAATCAGGGGATAACGCAGGAAAGAACATGTGAGCAAAAGGCCAGCAAAAGGCCAGGAAC
CGTAAAAAGGCCGCGTTGCTGGCGTTTTTCCATAGGCTCCGCCCCCCTGACGAGCATCACAAAAATCGAC
GCTCAAGTCAGAGGTGGCGAAACCCGACAGGACTATAAAGATACCAGGCGTTTCCCCCTGGAAGCTCCCT
CGTGCGCTCTCCTGTTCCGACCCTGCCGCTTACCGGATACCTGTCCGCCTTTCTCCCTTCGGGAAGCGTG
GCGCTTTCTCATAGCTCACGCTGTAGGTATCTCAGTTCGGTGTAGGTCGTTCGCTCCAAGCTGGGCTGTG
TGCACGAACCCCCCGTTCAGCCCGACCGCTGCGCCTTATCCGGTAACTATCGTCTTGAGTCCAACCCGGT
AAGACACGACTTATCGCCACTGGCAGCAGCCACTGGTAACAGGATTAGCAGAGCGAGGTATGTAGGCGGT
GCTACAGAGTTCTTGAAGTGGTGGCCTAACTACGGCTACACTAGAAGAACAGTATTTGGTATCTGCGCTC
TGCTGAAGCCAGTTACCTTCGGAAAAAGAGTTGGTAGCTCTTGATCCGGCAAACAAACCACCGCTGGTAG
CGGTGGTTTTTTTGTTTGCAAGCAGCAGATTACGCGCAGAAAAAAAGGATCTCAAGAAGATCCTTTGATC
TTTTCTACGGGGTCTGACGCTCAGTGGAACGAAAACTCACGTTAAGGGATTTTGCATGCGCTAAGCGGGC
TTTATAAAACGGGCTGCGGGACCAGTTTTCATATCACTACCGTTTGAGTTCTTGTGCTGTGTGGATACTC
CTCCCGACACCGAATTAATTCGGATCTCTGCAAGGGATTTTGGTCATGAACAATAAAACTGTCTGCTTAC
ATAAACAGTAATACAAGGGGTGTTCATAGTATAATACGACTCACTATAGGAGGGCCACCATGGCCAAGTT
GACCAGTGCCGTTCCGGTGCTCACCGCGCGCGACGTCGCCGGAGCGGTCGAGTTCTGGACCGACCGGCTC
GGGTTCAGCCGGGACTTCGTGGAGGACGACTTCGCCGGTGTGGTCCGGGACGACGTGACCCTGTTCATCA
GCGCGGTCCAGGACCAGGTGGTGCCGGACAACACCCTGGCCTGGGTGTGGGTGCGCGGCCTGGACGAGCT
GTACGCCGAGTGGTCGGAGGTCGTGTCCACGAACTTCCGGGACGCCTCCGGGCCGGCCATGACCGAGATC
GGCGAGCAGCCGTGGGGGCGGGAGTTCGCCCTGCGCGACCCGGCCGGCAACTGCGTGCACTTCGTGGCCG
AG
